Addgene plasmid #48586: pFUSB4_TCGG
Depositing lab: Stephen Ekker. Depositing organization: Mayo Foundation for Medical Education and Research. Publication: High Efficiency In Vivo Genome Engineering with a Simplified 15-RVD GoldyTALEN Design. Ma AC, Lee HB, Clark KJ, Ekker SC. PLoS One. 2013 May 29;8(5):e65259. doi: 10.1371/journal.pone.0065259. Print 2013. PubMed 23734242.
Backbone
  Vector backbone: pFUS_B4
  Vector type: Mammalian Expression, TALEN
Growth in bacteria
  Bacterial resistance: Spectinomycin, 50 μg/mL
  Growth temperature: 37°C
  Growth strain: Top10
  Copy number: Unknown
Gene/Insert
  Gene/Insert name: RVD sequence: NG HD NN NN
  Species: Synthetic
  Cloning method: Unknown
  Sequencing primers: 5′ ttgatgcctggcagttccct; 3′ cgaaccgaacaggcttatgt
Terms and licenses: Academic/Nonprofit Terms; Industry Terms: Not Available to Industry
Depositor comments: Plasmid was created using Golden Gate cloning.
How to cite: pFUSB4_TCGG was a gift from Stephen Ekker (Addgene plasmid # 48586 ; http://n2t.net/addgene:48586 ; RRID:Addgene_48586)
