[The description below was written by a language model from this plasmid's Addgene catalogue record and pLannotate feature annotations shown in this document.]
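Description:
pFUSB4_TCGG is a pre-assembled TALE repeat array plasmid built on the pFUS_B4 backbone, an intermediate vector from the Golden Gate TALEN assembly system. Although catalogued under mammalian expression and TALEN vector types, the annotated features show only bacterial maintenance elements and no eukaryotic promoter, nuclease domain or polyadenylation signal. It is therefore best understood as a cloning intermediate rather than a stand-alone expression construct. The plasmid is about 2.9 kb and is propagated in E. coli from a high-copy ColE1/pUC-type origin. Selection is with spectinomycin, conferred by the aadA (SmR) aminoglycoside adenylyltransferase gene, which lies downstream of a class 1 integron Pc promoter fragment and a residual gentamicin acetyltransferase fragment. Short remnants of lacZα and lacI remain, along with rrnB T1 and T2 terminators. The small lacZα remnant is consistent with a blue/white screening cassette having been replaced when the repeats were inserted, though the record does not say this explicitly.

The payload is a synthetic four-repeat array with the repeat-variable diresidues NG HD NN NN. Under the standard TALE code these specify the bases T, C, G and G, which explains the plasmid name. The depositor notes that it was made by Golden Gate cloning. The automated annotation did not label the repeat array itself, which presumably sits in the unannotated region of the sequence. The associated work describes a simplified 15-RVD GoldyTALEN design for in vivo genome engineering. That suggests the plasmid belongs to a library of ready-made four-RVD modules, which are combined with other repeat arrays in a second Golden Gate step to build full TALEN DNA-binding domains in a final expression backbone.
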