Features (pLannotate 1.2.2; 8 found; start..end, strand, type, name):
      3..39      -  CDS            lacZα (fragment): LacZα fragment of β-galactosidase; lacZ fragment
    596..619     +  promoter       Pc promoter (fragment): intI1 (promoter lies within the coding sequence); class 1 integron promoter
    795..851     +  CDS            GmR (fragment): gentamycin acetyltransferase; aacC1; confers resistance to gentamycin
    858..1649    +  CDS            SmR: aminoglycoside adenylyltransferase (Murphy, 1985); aadA; confers resistance to spectinomycin and streptomycin
   1742..2330    +  rep_origin     ori: high-copy-number ColE1/pMB1/pBR322/pUC origin of replication
   2513..2605    +  CDS            lacI (fragment): lac repressor; lacI; The lac repressor binds to the lac operator to inhibit transcription in E. coli. This inhibition can be relieved by adding lactose or isopropyl-β-D-thiogalactopyranoside (IPTG).
   2660..2687    -  terminator     rrnB T2 terminator: transcription terminator T2 from the E. coli rrnB gene
   2819..2862    +  terminator     rrnB T1 terminator: Escherichia coli rrnB; transcription terminator T1 from the E. coli rrnB gene
>Addgene plasmid #48586 | pFUSB4_TCGG | depositor full sequence | sequence record 70286 | Full Sequence
ATGTTTTCCCAGTCACGACGTTGTAAAACGACGGCCAGTCTTAAGCGTCTCATGGCCTGACCCCGGACCA
AGTGGTGGCCTATCGCCAGCAACGGTGGCGGCAAGCAAGCGCTCGAAACGGTGCAGCGGCTGTTGCCGGT
GCTGTGCCAGGACCATGGCCTGACTCCGGACCAAGTGGTGGCTATCGCCAGCCACGATGGCGGCAAGCAA
GCGCTCGAAACGGTGCAGCGGCTGTTGCCGGTGCTGTGCCAGGACCATGGCCTGACCCCGGACCAAGTGG
TGGCTATCGCCAGCAACAATGGCGGCAAGCAAGCGCTCGAAACGGTGCAGCGGCTGTTGCCGGTGCTGTG
CCAGGACCATGGCCTGACCCCGGACCAAGTGGTGGCTATCGCCAGCAACAATGGCGGCAAGCAAGCGCTC
GAAACGGTGCAGCGGCTGTTGCCGGTGCTGTGCCAGGACCATGGCCTGACCCCGGACCAAGTGGTGGCTA
TCGAGACGTCTAGACCAGCCAGGACAGAAATGCCTCGACTTCGCTGCTACCCAAGGTTGCCGGGTGACGC
ACACCGTGGAAACGGATGAAGGCACGAACCCAGTGGACATAAGCCTGTTCGGTTCGTAAGCTGTAATGCA
AGTAGCGTATGCGCTCACGCAACTGGTCCAGAACCTTGACCGAACGCAGCGGTGGTAACGGCGCAGTGGC
GGTTTTCATGGCTTGTTATGACTGTTTTTTTGGGGTACAGTCTATGCCTCGGGCATCCAAGCAGCAAGCG
CGTTACGCCGTGGGTCGATGTTTGATGTTATGGAGCAGCAACGATGTTACGCAGCAGGGCAGTCGCCCTA
AAACAAAGTTAAACATTATGAGGGAAGCGGTGATCGCCGAAGTATCGACTCAACTATCAGAGGTAGTTGG
CGTCATCGAGCGCCATCTCGAACCGACGTTGCTGGCCGTACATTTGTACGGCTCCGCAGTGGATGGCGGC
CTGAAGCCACACAGTGATATTGATTTGCTGGTTACGGTGACCGTAAGGCTTGATGAAACAACGCGGCGAG
CTTTGATCAACGACCTTTTGGAAACTTCGGCTTCCCCTGGAGAGAGCGAGATTCTCCGCGCTGTAGAAGT
CACCATTGTTGTGCACGACGACATCATTCCGTGGCGTTATCCAGCTAAGCGCGAACTGCAATTTGGAGAA
TGGCAGCGCAATGACATTCTTGCAGGTATCTTCGAGCCAGCCACGATCGACATTGATCTGGCTATCTTGC
TGACAAAAGCAAGAGAACATAGCGTTGCCTTGGTAGGTCCAGCGGCGGAGGAACTCTTTGATCCGGTTCC
TGAACAGGATCTATTTGAGGCGCTAAATGAAACCTTAACGCTATGGAACTCGCCGCCCGACTGGGCTGGC
GATGAGCGAAATGTAGTGCTTACGTTGTCCCGCATTTGGTACAGCGCAGTAACCGGCAAAATCGCGCCGA
AGGATGTCGCTGCCGACTGGGCAATGGAGCGCCTGCCGGCCCAGTATCAGCCCGTCATACTTGAAGCTAG
ACAGGCTTATCTTGGACAAGAAGAAGATCGCTTGGCCTCGCGCGCAGATCAGTTGGAAGAATTTGTCCAC
TACGTGAAAGGCGAGATCACCAAGGTAGTCGGCAAATAACCCTCGAGCCACCCATGACCAAAATCCCTTA
ACGTGAGTTACGCGTCGTTCCACTGAGCGTCAGACCCCGTAGAAAAGATCAAAGGATCTTCTTGAGATCC
TTTTTTTCTGCGCGTAATCTGCTGCTTGCAAACAAAAAAACCACCGCTACCAGCGGTGGTTTGTTTGCCG
GATCAAGAGCTACCAACTCTTTTTCCGAAGGTAACTGGCTTCAGCAGAGCGCAGATACCAAATACTGTCC
TTCTAGTGTAGCCGTAGTTAGGCCACCACTTCAAGAACTCTGTAGCACCGCCTACATACCTCGCTCTGCT
AATCCTGTTACCAGTGGCTGCTGCCAGTGGCGATAAGTCGTGTCTTACCGGGTTGGACTCAAGACGATAG
TTACCGGATAAGGCGCAGCGGTCGGGCTGAACGGGGGGTTCGTGCACACAGCCCAGCTTGGAGCGAACGA
CCTACACCGAACTGAGATACCTACAGCGTGAGCATTGAGAAAGCGCCACGCTTCCCGAAGGGAGAAAGGC
GGACAGGTATCCGGTAAGCGGCAGGGTCGGAACAGGAGAGCGCACGAGGGAGCTTCCAGGGGGAAACGCC
TGGTATCTTTATAGTCCTGTCGGGTTTCGCCACCTCTGACTTGAGCGTCGATTTTTGTGATGCTCGTCAG
GGGGGCGGAGCCTATGGAAAAACGCCAGCAACGCGGCCTTTTTACGGTTCCTGGCCTTTTGCTGGCCTTT
TGCTCACATGTTCTTTCCTGCGTTATCCCCTGATTCTGTGGATAACCGTATTACCGCCTTTGAGTGAGCT
GATACCGCTCGCCGCAGCCGAACGACCGAGCGCAGCGAGTCAGTGAGCGAGGAAGCGGAAGAGCGCCCAA
TACGCAAACCGCCTCTCCCCGCGCGTTGGCCGATTCATTAATGCAGCTGGCACGACAGGTTTCCCGACTG
GAAAGCGGGCAGTGAGCGCAACGCAATTAATACGCGTACCGCTAGCCAGGAAGAGTTTGTAGAAACGCAA
AAAGGCCATCCGTCAGGATGGCCTTCTGCTTAGTTTGATGCCTGGCAGTTTATGGCGGGCGTCCTGCCCG
CCACCCTCCGGGCCGTTGCTTCACAACGTTCAAATCCGCTCCCGGCGGATTTGTCCTACTCAGGAGAGCG
TTCACCGACAAACAACAGATAAAACGAAAGGCCCAGTCTTCCGACTGAGCCTTTCGTTTTATTTGATGCC
TGGCAGTTCCCTACTCTCGCGTTAACGCTAGCATGG
