>Addgene plasmid #48586 | pFUSB4_TCGG | addgene partial sequence | sequence record 71349 | pCR8_F1 5'-ttgatgcctggcagttccct-3'
TCACGACGTTGTAAAACGACGGCCAGTCTTAAGCGTCTCATGGCCTGACCCCGGACCAAGTGGTGGCTAT
CGCCAGCAACGGTGGCGGCAAGCAAGCGCTCGAAACGGTGCAGCGGCTGTTGCCGGTGCTGTGCCAGGAC
CATGGCCTGACTCCGGACCAAGTGGTGGCTATCGCCAGCCACGATGGCGGCAAGCAAGCGCTCGAAACGG
TGCAGCGGCTGTTGCCGGTGCTGTGCCAGGACCATGGCCTGACCCCGGACCAAGTGGTGGCTATCGCCAG
CAACAATGGCGGCAAGCAAGCGCTCGAAACGGTGCAGCGGCTGTTGCCGGTGCTGTGCCAGGACCATGGC
CTGACCCCGGACCAAGTGGTGGCTATCGCCAGCAACAATGGCGGCAAGCAAGCGCTCGAAACGGTGCAGC
GGCTGTTGCCGGTGCTGTGCCAGGACCATGGCCTGACCCCGGACCAAGTGGTGGCTATCGAGACGTCTAG
ACCAGCCAGGACAGAAATGCCTCGACTTCGCTGCTACCCAAGGTTGCCGGGTGACGCACACCGTGGAAAC
GGATGAAGGCACGAACCCAGTGGACATAAGCCTGTTCGGTTCGTAAGCTGTAATGCAAGTAGCGTATGCG
CTCACGCAACTGGTCCAGAACCTTGACCGAACGCAGCGGTGGTAACGGCGCAGTGGCGGTTTTCATGGCT
TGTTATGACTGTTTTTTTGGGGTACAGTCTATGCCTCGGGCATCCAAGCAGCAAGCGCGTTACGCCGTGG
GTCGATGTTTGATGTTATGGAGCAGCAACGATGTTACGCAGCAGGGCAGTCGCCCTAAA
